>Addgene plasmid #31429 | Ube2v1 | addgene partial sequence | sequence record 37920 | Gal4-AD 5'-AATACCACTACAATGGAT-3'
CCCCACCAAACCCAAAAAAAGAGATCTCTATGGCTTACCCATACGATGTTCCAGATTACGCTAGCTTGGG
TGGTCATATGGCCATGGAGGCCGGATCTACAAGTTTGTACAAAAAAGCAGGCTCCGCGGCCGCCCCCTTC
ACCATGCCAGGAGAGGTTCAAGCGTCTTACCTGAAGTCACAAAGCAAACTGAGTGATGAAGGAAGACTTG
AACCTAGAAAATTTCACTGCAAAGGAGTAAAAGTCCCTCGCAATTTCCGACTGTTGGAAGAACTCGAAGA
AGGCCAGAAAGGAGTAGGAGATGGCACAGTTAGCTGGGGTCTAGAAGATGACGAAGACATGACACTTACA
AGATGGACAGGGATGATAATTGGGCCTCCAAGAACAATTTATGAAAACCGAATATATAGCCTTAAAATAG
AATGTGGACCTAAATACCCAGAAGCACCCCCCTTTGTAAGATTTGTAACAAAAATTAATATGAATGGAGT
AAATAGTTCTAATGGAGTGGTGGACCCAAGAGCCATATCAGTGCTAGCAAAATGGCAGAATTCATATAGC
ATCAAAGTTGTCCTGCAAGAGCTTCGGCGCCTAATGATGTCTAAAGAAAATATGAAACTCCCTCAGCCGC
CCGAAGGACAGTGTTACAGCAATTAAAAGGGTGGGCGCGCCGACCCAGCTTTCTTGTACAAAGTGGTCTC
GAGAGATCTATGAATCGTAGATACTGAAAAACCCCGCAAGTTCACTTCAACTGTGCATCGTGCACCATCT
CAATTTCTTTCATTTATACATCGTTTTGCCTTCTTTTATGTAACTATACTCCTCTAAGTTTCAATCTTGG
CCATGTAACCTCTGATCTATAGAATT
