[The description below was written by a language model from this plasmid's Addgene catalogue record.]
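Description:
Ube2v1 is a yeast expression plasmid built on the pACT2 backbone (about 8.1 kb without insert), a commercial vector designed for yeast two-hybrid work. It carries a roughly 400 bp insert encoding human UBE2V1, also known as UEV-1, a ubiquitin-conjugating enzyme variant. The insert was introduced by restriction enzyme cloning. The record lists an HA epitope tag supplied by the backbone at the N terminus of the insert, and the recommended sequencing primer anneals in the GAL4 activation domain. This is consistent with the usual pACT2 arrangement, in which the cloned protein is expressed as a GAL4 activation domain–HA fusion, that is, as a two-hybrid "prey". In bacteria the plasmid is selected with ampicillin; the copy number is recorded as unknown.

The catalogue entry does not state the promoter, the yeast selectable marker or the origins of replication, and no feature table is provided, so these details cannot be confirmed from the record. pACT2 is generally known as a 2μ-based shuttle vector with a LEU2 auxotrophic marker and an ADH1 promoter driving the fusion, but these should be checked against the sequence.

The associated publication concerns how interactions between E2 enzymes and the BRCA1 RING domain determine whether monoubiquitin or specific polyubiquitin chain linkages are made. This suggests the construct was used to test UBE2V1 for interaction with RING-containing bait proteins in yeast. The HA tag allows expression of the fusion protein to be detected immunologically.
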