Addgene plasmid #31429: Ube2v1
Depositing lab: Rachel Klevit. Depositing organization: University of Washington. Publication: E2-BRCA1 RING interactions dictate synthesis of mono- or specific polyubiquitin chain linkages. Christensen DE, Brzovic PS, Klevit RE. Nat Struct Mol Biol. 2007 Oct . 14(10):941-8. 10.1038/nsmb1295 PubMed 17873885.
Backbone
  Vector backbone: pACT2
  Backbone manufacturer: Clonetech
  Backbone size w/o insert (bp): 8100
  Vector type: Yeast Expression
Growth in bacteria
  Bacterial resistance: Ampicillin, 100 μg/mL
  Growth temperature: 37°C
  Growth strain: DH5alpha
  Copy number: Unknown
Gene/Insert
  Gene/Insert name: Ubiquitin Conjugating Enzyme (alt name: UEV-1)
  Species: H. sapiens (human)
  Insert size (bp): 400
  Entrez Gene: UBE2V1 (a.k.a. CIR1, CROC-1, CROC1, UBE2V, UEV-1, UEV1, UEV1A)
  Tag / fusion protein: HA (N terminal on backbone)
  Cloning method: Restriction Enzyme
  Sequencing primers: 5′ GAL4 AD
Terms and licenses: Academic/Nonprofit Terms; Industry Terms: Not Available to Industry
How to cite: Ube2v1 was a gift from Rachel Klevit (Addgene plasmid # 31429 ; http://n2t.net/addgene:31429 ; RRID:Addgene_31429)
